Addgene plasmid #65601: PAS527 (TJF094)
Purpose: pETDuet-1 Containing FadD Y371G
Depositing lab: Pamela Silver. Depositing organization: Harvard Medical School. Publication: Enhancement of E. coli acyl-CoA synthetase FadD activity on medium chain fatty acids. Ford TJ, Way JC. PeerJ. 2015 Jun 30;3:e1040. doi: 10.7717/peerj.1040. eCollection 2015. PubMed 26157619.
Backbone
  Vector backbone: pETDuet-1
  Backbone manufacturer: Novagen
  Backbone size w/o insert (bp): 5420
  Total vector size (bp): 7084
  Vector type: Bacterial Expression
Growth in bacteria
  Bacterial resistance: Ampicillin, 100 μg/mL
  Growth temperature: 37°C
  Growth strain: Mach1
  Copy number: High Copy
Gene/Insert
  Gene/Insert name: FadD
  Species: E. coli
  Insert size (bp): 1686
  Mutation: Y371G
  Promoter: T7 lacO
  Cloning method: Restriction Enzyme; 5′ cloning site NcoI (unknown if destroyed); 3′ cloning site HindIII (unknown if destroyed)
  Sequencing primers: 5′ ctcgatcccgcgaaattaatacg; 3′ CTTAAGCATTATGCGGCCGCAAG
Terms and licenses: Academic/Nonprofit Terms; Industry Terms: Not Available to Industry
How to cite: PAS527 (TJF094) was a gift from Pamela Silver (Addgene plasmid # 65601 ; http://n2t.net/addgene:65601 ; RRID:Addgene_65601)
