[The description below was written by a language model from this plasmid's Addgene catalogue record.]
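Description:
PAS527 (TJF094) is a bacterial expression plasmid built on the Novagen pETDuet-1 backbone, carrying a point-mutant version of the E. coli acyl-CoA synthetase gene FadD. The backbone is about 5.4 kb and the complete plasmid is about 7.1 kb. It is selected with ampicillin and is recorded as high copy in E. coli. pETDuet-1 is a dual-cassette vector designed for co-expression of two open reading frames, each from its own T7 promoter/lac operator unit. Here only one insert is listed, and its NcoI and HindIII cloning sites are consistent with placement in the first multiple cloning site. The record does not say whether those sites survived cloning. It does not mention any tag on the protein either, and no feature table is provided to confirm the layout.

The roughly 1.7 kb FadD insert carries the substitution Y371G and is driven by the T7 lacO promoter. Transcription therefore depends on T7 RNA polymerase supplied by the host, and is held in check by Lac repressor binding at the operator until an inducer is added. This arrangement is typical of pET-family vectors and allows tightly regulated, high-level protein production in suitable expression strains. The strain listed for propagation is a cloning strain rather than an expression host.

FadD activates free fatty acids to their acyl-CoA thioesters. The associated publication concerns enhancing FadD activity on medium-chain fatty acids, so this construct is presumably one of a set of variants used to express and characterise mutant enzymes. The record does not describe the specific effect of Y371G.
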