>Addgene plasmid #65601 | PAS527 (TJF094) | depositor partial sequence | sequence record 111392 | FadD Y371G gene insert
TTGAAGAAGGTTTGGCTTAACCGTTATCCCGCGGACGTTCCGACGGAGATCAACCCTGACCGTTATCAAT
CTCTGGTAGATATGTTTGAGCAGTCGGTCGCGCGCTACGCCGATCAACCTGCGTTTGTGAATATGGGGGA
GGTAATGACCTTCCGCAAGCTGGAAGAACGCAGTCGCGCGTTTGCCGCTTATTTGCAACAAGGGTTGGGG
CTGAAGAAAGGCGATCGCGTTGCGTTGATGATGCCTAATTTATTGCAATATCCGGTGGCGCTGTTTGGCA
TTTTGCGTGCCGGGATGATCGTCGTAAACGTTAACCCGTTGTATACCCCGCGTGAGCTAGAGCATCAGCT
TAACGATAGCGGCGCATCGGCGATTGTTATCGTGTCTAACTTTGCTCACACACTGGAAAAAGTGGTTGAT
AAAACCGCCGTTCAGCACGTAATTCTGACCCGTATGGGCGATCAGCTATCTACGGCAAAAGGCACGGTAG
TCAATTTCGTTGTTAAATACATCAAGCGTTTGGTGCCGAAATACCATCTGCCAGATGCCATTTCATTTCG
TAGCGCACTGCATAACGGCTACCGGATGCAGTACGTCAAACCCGAACTGGTGCCGGAAGATTTAGCTTTT
CTGCAATACACCGGCGGCACCACTGGTGTGGCGAAAGGCGCGATGCTGACTCACCGCAATATGCTGGCGA
ACCTGGAACAGGTTAACGCGACCTATGGTCCGCTGTTGCATCCGGGCAAAGAGCTGGTGGTGACGGCGCT
GCCGCTGTATCACATTTTTGCCCTGACCATTAACTGCCTGCTGTTTATCGAACTGGGTGGGCAGAACCTG
CTTATCACTAACCCGCGCGATATTCCAGGGTTGGTAAAAGAGTTAGCGAAATATCCGTTTACCGCTATCA
CGGGCGTTAACACCTTGTTCAATGCGTTGCTGAACAATAAAGAGTTCCAGCAGCTGGATTTCTCCAGTCT
GCATCTTTCCGCAGGCGGAGGGATGCCAGTGCAGCAAGTGGTGGCAGAGCGTTGGGTGAAACTGACAGGA
CAGTATCTGCTGGAAGGCTATGGCCTTACCGAGTGTGCGCCGCTGGTCAGCGTTAACCCAGGCGATATTG
ATTATCATAGTGGAAGCATCGGTTTGCCGGTGCCGTCGACGGAAGCCAAACTGGTGGATGATGATGATAA
TGAAGTACCACCGGGTCAACCGGGTGAGCTTTGTGTCAAAGGGCCGCAGGTGATGCTGGGTTACTGGCAG
CGTCCGGATGCTACAGATGAGATCATCAAAAATGGCTGGTTACACACCGGCGACATCGCGGTGATGGATG
AAGAAGGATTCCTGCGCATTGTCGATCGTAAAAAAGACATGATTCTGGTTTCCGGTTTTAACGTCTATCC
CAACGAGATTGAAGATGTCGTCATGCAGCATCCCGGCGTACAGGAAGTCGCGGCTGTTGGCGTACCTTCC
GGCTCCAGTGGTGAAGCGGTGAAAATCTTCGTAGTGAAAAAAGATCCATCGCTTACCGAAGAGTCACTGG
TGACCTTTTGCCGCCGTCAGCTCACGGGCTACAAAGTACCGAAGCTGGTGGAGTTTCGTGATGAGTTACC
GAAATCTAACGTCGGAAAAATTTTGCGACGAGAATTACGTGACGAAGCGCGCGGCAAAGTGGACAATAAA
GCCTGA
