>Addgene plasmid #65601 | PAS527 (TJF094) | addgene partial sequence | sequence record 114881 | pBRrevBam 5'-GGTGATGTCGGCGATATAGG-3'
CCGGCCACGATGCGTCCGGCGTAGAGGATCGAGATCGATCTCGATCCCGCGAAATTAATACGACTCACTA
TAGGGGAATTGTGAGCGGATAACAATTCCCCTCTAGAAATAATTTTGTTTAACTTTAAGAAGGAGATATA
CCATGGCATTGAAGAAGGTTTGGCTTAACCGTTATCCCGCGGACGTTCCGACGGAGATCAACCCTGACCG
TTATCAATCTCTGGTAGATATGTTTGAGCAGTCGGTCGCGCGCTACGCCGATCAACCTGCGTTTGTGAAT
ATGGGGGAGGTAATGACCTTCCGCAAGCTGGAAGAACGCAGTCGCGCGTTTGCCGCTTATTTGCAACAAG
GGTTGGGGCTGAAGAAAGGCGATCGCGTTGCGTTGATGATGCCTAATTTATTGCAATATCCGGTGGCGCT
GTTTGGCATTTTGCGTGCCGGGATGATCGTCGTAAACGTTAACCCGTTGTATACCCCGCGTGAGCTTGAG
CATCAGCTTAACGATAGCGGCGCATCGGCGATTGTTATCGTGTCTAACTTTGCTCACACACTGGAAAAAG
TGGTTGATAAAACCGCCGTTCAGCACGTAATTCTGACCCGTATGGGCGATCAGCTATCTACGGCAAAAGG
CACGGTAGTCAATTTCGTTGTTAAATACATCAAGCGTTTGGTGCCGAAATACCATCTGCCAGATGCCATT
TCATTTCGTAGCGCACTGCATAACGGCTACCGGATGCAGTACGTCAAACCCGAACTGGTGCCGGAAGATT
TAGCTTTTCTGCAATACACCGGCGGCACCACTGGTGTGGCGAAAGGCGCGATGCTGACTCACCGCAATAT
GCTGGCGAACCTGGAACAGGTTAACGCGACCTATGGTCCGCTGTTGCATCCGGGCAAAGAGCTGGTGGTG
ACGGCGCTGCCGCTGTATCACATTTTTGCCCTGACCATTAACTGCCTGCTGTTTATCGAACTGGGTGGGC
AGAACCTGCTTATCACTAACCCGCGCGATATTCCAGGG
