>Addgene plasmid #65601 | PAS527 (TJF094) | addgene partial sequence | sequence record 114884 | T7term 5'-GCTAGTTATTGCTCAGCGG-3'
TAGACGAGTCCATGTGCTGGCGTTCAAATTTCGCAGCAGCGGTTTCTTTACCAGACTCGAGGGTACCGAC
GTCAGCGATCGCGTGGCCGGCCGATATCCAATTGAGATCTGCCATATGTATATCTCCTTCTTATACTTAA
CTAATATACTAAGATGGGGAATTGTTATCCGCTCACAATTCCCCTATAGTGAGTCGTATTAATTTCGATT
ATGCGGCCGTGTACAATACGATTACTTTCTGTTCGACTTAAGCATTATGCGGCCGCAAGCTTGGATCCTC
ATTCATTCAGTGATGATGATGGTGATGAGAAGAACCTCAGGCTTTATTGTCCACTTTGCCGCGCGCTTCG
TCACGTAATTCTCGTCGCAAAATTTTTCCGACGTTAGATTTCGGTAACTCATCACGAAACTCCACCAGCT
TCGGTACTTTGTAGCCCGTGAGCTGACGGCGGCAAAAGGTCACCAGTGACTCTTCGGTAAGCGATGGATC
TTTTTTCACTACGAAGATTTTCACCGCTTCACCACTGGAGCCGGAAGGTACGCCAACAGCCGCGACTTCC
TGTACGCCAGGATGCTGCATGACGACATCTTCAATCTCGTTGGGATAGACGTTAAAACCGGAAACCAGAA
TCATGTCTTTTTTACGATCGACAATGCGCAGGAACCCTTCTTCATCCATCACCGCGATGTCGCCGGTGTG
TAACCAGCCATTTTTGATGATCTCATCTGTAGCATCCGGACGCTGCCAGTAACCCAGCATCACCTGCGGT
CCTTTGACACAAAGCTCACCCGGTTGACCCGGTGGTACTTCATTATCATCATCATCCACCAGTTTGGCTT
CCGTCGACGGCACCGGCAAACCGATGCTACCACTATGATAATCAATATCGCCTGGGTTAACGCTGACCAG
CGGCGCACACTCGGTAAGGCCATAGCCTTCCAGCAGATACTGTCCTGTCAGTTTCACCCAACGCTCTGCC
ACCACTTGCTGCACTGGCATCCCTCCGCCTGCGGAAAGATGCAAACTGGAAAAATCCAGCTGCTGGAACT
CTTTATTGTTCAGCA
